Addgene plasmid #198139: pCI_E01_mini-mAgrin-Myc-His-WPRE__LG2
Purpose: Express mini-Agrin in mammalian cells
Depositing lab: Jeffrey Miner. Depositing organization: Washington University in Saint Louis.
Backbone
  Vector backbone: pCI
  Backbone manufacturer: Promega
  Vector type: Mammalian Expression
  Selectable markers: Hygromycin
Growth in bacteria
  Bacterial resistance: Ampicillin, 100 μg/mL
  Growth temperature: 37°C
  Growth strain: DH5alpha
  Copy number: High Copy
Gene/Insert
  Gene/Insert name: mini-Agrin
  Species: M. musculus (mouse)
  Entrez Gene: Agrn (a.k.a. Agrin, nmf380)
  Promoter: CMV, beta-globin/IgG chimeric intron
  Tag / fusion protein: TEV-Myc-His (C terminal on insert)
  Cloning method: Unknown
Terms and licenses: Academic/Nonprofit Terms; Industry Terms: Not Available to Industry
How to cite: pCI_E01_mini-mAgrin-Myc-His-WPRE__LG2 was a gift from Jeffrey Miner (Addgene plasmid # 198139 ; http://n2t.net/addgene:198139 ; RRID:Addgene_198139)
