[The description below was written by a language model from this plasmid's Addgene catalogue record and pLannotate feature annotations shown in this document.]
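Description:
pCI_E01_mini-mAgrin-Myc-His-WPRE__LG2 is a mammalian expression plasmid of about 8.8 kb built on the Promega pCI backbone and designed to produce a miniaturised form of mouse agrin (Agrn) in mammalian cells. In bacteria it replicates from a high-copy ColE1/pUC-type origin and is selected with ampicillin through the β-lactamase gene. A ColE1 cer site is also annotated, an element that helps keep plasmids in monomeric form. For selection of transfected mammalian cells, it has a separate cassette in which the SV40 enhancer/early promoter drives the hygromycin phosphotransferase gene (hph), followed by a synthetic polyadenylation signal.

The expression cassette uses the human CMV immediate-early enhancer and promoter followed by the chimeric β-globin/immunoglobulin heavy chain intron typical of pCI, which improves transcript processing and expression. A T7 promoter lies just upstream of the insert. The annotation recognises a roughly 1.7 kb segment matching the C-terminal portion of mouse agrin. About 800 bp between the T7 promoter and this segment are unannotated and may hold the rest of the mini-agrin coding sequence, but the record does not define the domain composition. The open reading frame continues into a TEV protease cleavage site and five tandem Myc epitopes. The catalogue entry also lists a C-terminal His tag, which the feature table does not call out separately. Together, these tags would allow detection, affinity purification and proteolytic tag removal. Downstream, a WPRE enhances transcript stability and expression, and an SV40 polyadenylation signal follows, though it is annotated on the opposite strand. Several short fragment annotations nearby appear to be backbone remnants. The stated purpose is simply expression of mini-agrin in mammalian cells.
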