Features (pLannotate 1.2.2; 26 found; start..end, strand, type, name):
     39..322     +  misc_feature   cer region: ColE1-derived recombination site that helps to maintain plasmids as monomers
    515..892     +  enhancer       CMV enhancer: human cytomegalovirus immediate early enhancer
    894..1093    +  promoter       CMV promoter: human cytomegalovirus (CMV) immediate early promoter
   1232..1364    +  intron         chimeric intron: chimera between introns from human β-globin and immunoglobulin heavy chain genes
   1408..1426    +  promoter       T7 promoter: promoter for bacteriophage T7 RNA polymerase
   2259..3917    +  CDS            Agrn (fragment): AGRIN_MOUSE - Also known as Agrin. Experimental evidence at protein level: Swiss-Prot protein existence level 1. [Agrin C-terminal 22 kDa fragment]: this released fragment is important for agrin signaling and to exert a maximal dendritic filopodia-inducing effect. All 'z' splice variants (z+) of this fragment also show an increase in the number of filopodia. From Mus musculus (Mouse).
   3918..3938    +  CDS            TEV site: tobacco etch virus (TEV) protease recognition and cleavage site
   3963..3992    +  CDS            Myc: Myc (human c-Myc proto-oncogene) epitope tag
   4002..4031    +  CDS            Myc: Myc (human c-Myc proto-oncogene) epitope tag
   4041..4070    +  CDS            Myc: Myc (human c-Myc proto-oncogene) epitope tag
   4080..4109    +  CDS            Myc: Myc (human c-Myc proto-oncogene) epitope tag
   4119..4148    +  CDS            Myc: Myc (human c-Myc proto-oncogene) epitope tag
   4230..4818    +  misc_feature   WPRE: woodchuck hepatitis virus posttranscriptional regulatory element
   4863..4912    +  CDS            SET1 (fragment): solubility-enhancement tag derived from T7 phage gene 10B
   4920..4939    +  terminator     T7 terminator (fragment): transcription terminator for bacteriophage T7 RNA polymerase
   4961..5082    -  polyA_signal   SV40 poly(A) signal: SV40 polyadenylation signal
   5105..5173    -  CDS            large T antigen (fragment): large T antigen from SV40 (simian virus 40)
   5178..5210    +  rep_origin     M13 ori (fragment): M13 bacteriophage origin of replication; arrow indicates direction of (+) strand synthesis
   5211..5262    -  misc_feature   bom (fragment): basis of mobility region from pBR322
   5327..5684    +  promoter       SV40 promoter: SV40 enhancer and early promoter
   5715..6737    +  CDS            hph: KHYB_ECOLX - Experimental evidence at protein level: Swiss-Prot protein existence level 1. The aminoglycoside phosphotransferases achieve inactivation of their antibiotic substrates by phosphorylation. Only phosphorylates hygromycin and closely related compounds such as demethyl analogs and destomycin. From Escherichia coli.
   6776..6824    +  polyA_signal   poly(A) signal: synthetic polyadenylation signal
   6845..6937    -  CDS            tnpA (fragment): TN5P_ECOLX - Also known as tnp. Experimental evidence at protein level: Swiss-Prot protein existence level 1. Mediates transposition of transposon Tn5 by a 'cut and paste' mechanism. First, the monomeric transposase binds the 19 bp inverted DNA repeats flanking the transposon. Then, dimerization of the DNA- bound transposase creates a synaptic DNA complex. After nicking of the first DNA strand, excision of the transposon proceeds through a series of intermediates. The transposase then mediates the insertion of the transposon at a new site by strand transfer. The activity of the wild- type tran
   6980..7084    +  promoter       AmpR promoter: bla
   7085..7945    +  CDS            AmpR: β-lactamase; bla; confers resistance to ampicillin, carbenicillin, and related antibiotics
   8103..8691    -  rep_origin     ori: high-copy-number ColE1/pMB1/pBR322/pUC origin of replication
>Addgene plasmid #198139 | pCI_E01_mini-mAgrin-Myc-His-WPRE__LG2 | addgene full sequence | sequence record 390121 | Addgene NGS Result
ATTATCAAAAAGGATCTTCACCTAGATCCTTTTATAGTCCGGAAATACAGGAACGCACGCTGGATGGCCC
TTCGCTGGGATGGTGAAACCATGAAAAATGGCAGCTTCAGTGGATTAAGTGGGGGTAATGTGGCCTGTAC
CCTCTGGTTGCATAGGTATTCATACGGTTAAAATTTATCAGGCGCGATTGCGGCAGTTTTTCGGGTGGTT
TGTTGCCATTTTTACCTGTCTGCTGCCGTGATCGCGCTGAACGCGTTTTAGCGGTGCGTACAATTAAGGG
ATTATGGTAAATCCACTTACTGTCTGCCCTCGTAGCCATCGAGATAAACCGCAGTACTCCGGCCACGATG
CGTCCGGCGTAGAGGATCGAGATCTTCAATATTGGCCATTAGCCATATTATTCATTGGTTATATAGCATA
AATCAATATTGGCTATTGGCCATTGCATACGTTGTATCTATATCATAATATGTACATTTATATTGGCTCA
TGTCCAATATGACCGCCATGTTGGCATTGATTATTGACTAGTTATTAATAGTAATCAATTACGGGGTCAT
TAGTTCATAGCCCATATATGGAGTTCCGCGTTACATAACTTACGGTAAATGGCCCGCCTGGCTGACCGCC
CAACGACCCCCGCCCATTGACGTCAATAATGACGTATGTTCCCATAGTAACGCCAATAGGGACTTTCCAT
TGACGTCAATGGGTGGAGTATTTACGGTAAACTGCCCACTTGGCAGTACATCAAGTGTATCATATGCCAA
GTCCGCCCCCTATTGACGTCAATGACGGTAAATGGCCCGCCTGGCATTATGCCCAGTACATGACCTTACG
GGACTTTCCTACTTGGCAGTACATCTACGTATTAGTCATCGCTATTACCATGGTGATGCGGTTTTGGCAG
TACACCAATGGGCGTGGATAGCGGTTTGACTCACGGGGATTTCCAAGTCTCCACCCCATTGACGTCAATG
GGAGTTTGTTTTGGCACCAAAATCAACGGGACTTTCCAAAATGTCGTAATAACCCCGCCCCGTTGACGCA
AATGGGCGGTAGGCGTGTACGGTGGGAGGTCTATATAAGCAGAGCTGGTTTAGTGAACCGTCAGATCACT
AGAAGCTTTATTGCGGTAGTTTATCACAGTTAAATTGCTAACGCAGTCAGTGCTTCTGACACAACAGTCT
CGAACTTAAGCTGCAGAAGTTGGTCGTGAGGCACTGGGCAGGTAAGTATCAAGGTTACAAGACAGGTTTA
AGGAGACCAATAGAAACTGGGCTTGTCGAGACAGAGAAGACTCTTGCGTTTCTGATAGGCACCTATTGGT
CTTACTGACATCCACTTTGCCTTTCTCTCCACAGGTGTCCACTCCCAGTTCAATTACAGCTCTTAAGGCT
AGAGTATTAATACGACTCACTATAGGGCTAGCAAAGCGATCGCCGAACTCACCTATCTCCCCAACACCTA
ATAACATTCAATCACTCTTTCCACTAACCACCTATCTACATCACCACCCACCAGCCGCCACCATGGTCCG
CCCGCGGCTGAGCTTCCCGGCCCCGCTGCTGCCGCTGCTGCTGCTCCTGGCGGCGGCCGCGCCAGCCGTG
CCGGGCGCCAGCGGGACGTGCCCGGAGCGCGCCTTGGAGCGGCGCGAGGAGGAGGCGAACGTGGTGCTCA
CCGGCACAGTGGAGGAGATCCTCAACGTGGACCCGGTGCAGCACACCTACTCCTGCAAGGTTCGAGTGTG
GCGGTACTTGAAAGGCAAAGATGTGGTGGCCCAAGAGAGCCTGCTGGATGGTGGCAACAAGGTGGTAATT
GGTGGCTTTGGAGACCCCCTCATCTGCGACAACCAGGTGTCCACCGGGGACACTAGAATCTTCTTTGTGA
ACCCAGCACCACCCTACCTGTGGCCAGCCCACAAGAATGAGTTGATGCTCAACTCCAGCCTTATGCGGAT
CACTTTGCGGAACCTGGAAGAGGTGGAGTTCTGTGTAGAAGACAAACCTGGGATCCACTTCACAGCAGCG
CCTTCTATGCCTCCTGATGTGTGCAGGGGAATGTTATGTGGCTTTGGTGCTGTGTGTGAACCTAGTGTTG
AGGATCCAGGCCGGGCCTCCTGTGTGTGCAAGAAGAATGTCTGCCCTGCTATGGTAGCTCCTGTGTGTGG
CTCAGATGCTTCCACCTATAGCAACGAGTGTGAGCTACAGCGTGCACAGTGCAACCAGCAACGGCGCATC
CGCCTACTCCGCCAAGGGCCATGTGGGTCCCGGGACCCCTGTGCCAATGTGACCGCTAGCACTCCAGGCC
CGCAACGGCCCCCAAAGTCCTGTGATTCCCAGCCTTGCCTCCACGGAGGTACCTGCCAGGACCTGGATTC
TGGCAAGGGTTTCAGCTGCAGCTGTACTGCAGGCAGGGCTGGCACTGTCTGTGAGAAAGTGCAACTCCCC
TCTGTGCCAGCTTTTAAGGGCCACTCCTTCTTGGCCTTCCCCACCCTCCGAGCCTACCACACGCTGCGTC
TGGCACTAGAATTCCGGGCGCTGGAGACAGAGGGACTGCTGCTCTACAATGGCAATGCACGTGGCAAAGA
TTTCCTGGCTCTGGCTCTGTTGGATGGTCATGTACAGTTCAGGTTCGACACGGGCTCAGGGCCGGCGGTG
CTAACAAGCTTAGTGCCAGTGGAACCGGGACGGTGGCACCGCCTCGAGTTGTCACGGCATTGGCGGCAGG
GCACACTTTCTGTGGATGGCGAGGCTCCTGTTGTAGGTGAAAGTCCCAGTGGGACTGATGGCCTCAACTT
GGACACGAAGCTCTATGTGGGTGGTCTCCCAGAAGAACAAGTTGCCACGGTGCTTGATCGGACCTCTGTG
GGCATCGGCCTGAAAGGATGCATTCGTATGTTGGACATCAACAACCAGCAGCTGGAGCTGAGCGATTGGC
AGAGGGCTGTGGTTCAAAGCTCTGGTGTGGGGGAATGCGGAGACCATCCCTGCTCACCTAACCCCTGCCA
TGGCGGGGCCCTCTGCCAGGCCCTGGAGGCTGGCGTGTTCCTCTGTCAGTGTCCACCTGGCCGCTTTGGC
CCAACTTGTGCAGATGAAAAGAACCCCTGCCAACCGAACCCCTGCCACGGGTCAGCCCCCTGCCATGTGC
TTTCCAGGGGTGGGGCCAAGTGTGTGTGCCCCCTGGGACGCAGTGGTTCCTTCTGTGAGACAGTCCTGGA
GAATGCTGGCTCCCGGACCCAGGCCGTGGACAACCCCTGCCTTAATGGGGGCTCCTGTATCCCGAGGGAA
GCCACTTATGAGTGCCTGTGTCCTGGGGGCTTCTCTGGGCTGCACTGCGAGAAGGGGATAGTTGAGAAGT
CAGTGGGGGACCTAGAAACACTGGCCTTTGATGGGCGGACCTACATCGAGTACCTCAATGCTGTGACTGA
GAGTGAGAAAGCGCTGCAGAGCAACCACTTTGAGCTGAGCTTACGCACTGAGGCCACGCAGGGGCTGGTG
CTGTGGATTGGAAAGGTTGGAGAACGTGCAGACTACATGGCTCTGGCCATTGTGGATGGGCACCTACAAC
TGAGCTATGACCTAGGCTCCCAGCCAGTTGTGCTGCGCTCCACTGTGAAGGTCAACACCAACCGCTGGCT
TCGAGTCAGGGCTCACAGGGAGCACAGGGAAGGTTCCCTTCAGGTGGGCAATGAAGCCCCTGTGACTGGC
TCTTCCCCGCTGGGTGCCACACAATTGGACACAGATGGAGCCCTGTGGCTTGGAGGCCTACAGAAGCTTC
CTGTGGGGCAGGCTCTCCCCAAGGCCTATGGCACGGGTTTTGTGGGCTGTCTGCGGGACGTGGTAGTGGG
CCATCGCCAGCTGCATCTGCTGGAGGACGCTGTCACCAAACCAGAGCTAAGACCCTGCCCCACTCTCGAG
GATCTGTACTTTCAGAGCATCGATGGAAGTGGTAAAGCTATGGAGCAAAAGCTCATTTCTGAAGAGGACT
TGAATGAAATGGAGCAAAAGCTCATTTCTGAAGAGGACTTGAATGAAATGGAGCAAAAGCTCATTTCTGA
AGAGGACTTGAATGAAATGGAGCAAAAGCTCATTTCTGAAGAGGACTTGAATGAAATGGAGCAAAAGCTC
ATTTCTGAAGAGGACTTGAATGAAATGGAGAGCTTGGGCGACCTCCATCATCACCATCACCACTAGGGGA
TATCAGCTGAATTCTAGAAATTCATCGACAATCAACCTCTGGATTACAAAATTTGTGAAAGATTGACTGG
TATTCTTAACTATGTTGCTCCTTTTACGCTATGTGGATACGCTGCTTTAATGCCTTTGTATCATGCTATT
GCTTCCCGTATGGCTTTCATTTTCTCCTCCTTGTATAAATCCTGGTTGCTGTCTCTTTATGAGGAGTTGT
GGCCCGTTGTCAGGCAACGTGGCGTGGTGTGCACTGTGTTTGCTGACGCAACCCCCACTGGTTGGGGCAT
TGCCACCACCTGTCAGCTCCTTTCCGGGACTTTCGCTTTCCCCCTCCCTATTGCCACGGCGGAACTCATC
GCCGCCTGCCTTGCCCGCTGCTGGACAGGGGCTCGGCTGTTGGGCACTGACAATTCCGTGGTGTTGTCGG
GGAAGCTGACGTCCTTTCCATGGCTGCTCGCCTGTGTTGCCACCTGGATTCTGCGCGGGACGTCCTTCTG
CTACGTCCCTTCGGCCCTCAATCCAGCGGACCTTCCTTCCCGCGGCCTGCTGCCGGCTCTGCGGCCTCTT
CCGCGTCTTCGCCTTCGCCCTCAGACGAGTCGGATCTCCCTTTGGGCCGCCTCCCCGCCCAGGTTCCTTG
GGCCGCGACTCTAGGGCATGCAAGCTGATCCGGCTGCTAACAAAGCCCGAAAGGAAGCTGAGTTGGCTGC
TGCCACCGCTGAGCAATAACTAGCATAACCCCTTGGGGCGGCCGCTTCGAGCAGACATGATAAGATACAT
TGATGAGTTTGGACAAACCACAACTAGAATGCAGTGAAAAAAATGCTTTATTTGTGAAATTTGTGATGCT
ATTGCTTTATTTGTAACCATTATAAGCTGCAATAAACAAGTTAACAACAACAATTGCATTCATTTTATGT
TTCAGGTTCAGGGGGAGATGTGGGAGGTTTTTTTAAGCAAGTAAAACCTCTACAAATGTGGTAAAATCGA
ATTTTAACAAAATATTAACGCTTACAATTTCCTGATGCGGTATTTTCTCCTTACGCATCTGTGCGGTATT
TCACACCGCATACGCGGATCTGCGCAGCACCATGGCCTGAAATAACCTCTGAAAGAGGAACTTGGTTAGG
TACCTTCTGAGGCGGAAAGAACCAGCTGTGGAATGTGTGTCAGTTAGGGTGTGGAAAGTCCCCAGGCTCC
CCAGCAGGCAGAAGTATGCAAAGCATGCATCTCAATTAGTCAGCAACCAGGTGTGGAAAGTCCCCAGGCT
CCCCAGCAGGCAGAAGTATGCAAAGCATGCATCTCAATTAGTCAGCAACCATAGTCCCGCCCCTAACTCC
GCCCATCCCGCCCCTAACTCCGCCCAGTTCCGCCCATTCTCCGCCCCATGGCTGACTAATTTTTTTTATT
TATGCAGAGGCCGAGGCCGCCTCGGCCTCTGAGCTATTCCAGAAGTAGTGAGGAGGCTTTTTTGGAGGCC
TAGGCTTTTGCAAAAAGCTCGATTCTTCTGACACTAGCGCCACCATGAAGAAGCCCGAACTCACCGCTAC
CAGCGTTGAAAAATTTCTCATCGAGAAGTTCGACAGTGTGAGCGACCTGATGCAGTTGTCGGAGGGCGAA
GAGAGCCGAGCCTTCAGCTTCGATGTCGGCGGACGCGGCTATGTACTGCGGGTGAATAGCTGCGCTGATG
GCTTCTACAAAGACCGCTACGTGTACCGCCACTTCGCCAGCGCTGCACTACCCATCCCCGAAGTGTTGGA
CATCGGCGAGTTCAGCGAGAGCCTGACATACTGCATCAGTAGACGCGCCCAAGGCGTTACTCTCCAAGAC
CTCCCCGAAACAGAGCTGCCTGCTGTGTTACAGCCTGTCGCCGAAGCTATGGATGCTATTGCCGCCGCCG
ACCTCAGTCAAACCAGCGGCTTCGGCCCATTCGGGCCCCAAGGCATCGGCCAGTACACAACCTGGCGGGA
TTTCATTTGCGCCATTGCTGATCCCCATGTCTACCACTGGCAGACCGTGATGGACGACACCGTGTCCGCC
AGCGTAGCTCAAGCCCTGGACGAACTGATGCTGTGGGCCGAAGACTGTCCCGAGGTGCGCCACCTCGTCC
ATGCCGACTTCGGCAGCAACAACGTCCTGACCGACAACGGCCGCATCACCGCCGTAATCGACTGGTCCGA
AGCTATGTTCGGGGACAGTCAGTACGAGGTGGCCAACATCTTCTTCTGGCGGCCCTGGCTGGCTTGCATG
GAGCAGCAGACTCGCTACTTCGAGCGCCGGCATCCCGAGCTGGCCGGCAGCCCTCGTCTGCGAGCCTACA
TGCTGCGCATCGGCCTGGATCAGCTCTACCAGAGCCTCGTGGACGGCAACTTCGACGATGCTGCCTGGGC
TCAAGGCCGCTGCGATGCCATCGTCCGCAGCGGGGCCGGCACCGTCGGTCGCACACAAATCGCTCGCCGG
AGCGCAGCCGTATGGACCGACGGCTGCGTCGAGGTGCTGGCCGACAGCGGCAACCGCCGGCCCAGTACAC
GACCGCGCGCTAAGGAGGTAGGTCGAGTTTAGACTCTAGCCATCACGATGGCCGCAATAAAATATCTTTA
TTTTCATTACATCTGTGTGTTGGTTTTTTGTGTGAATCGATAGCGATAAGGATCCTCTTTGCGCTTGCGT
TTTCCCTTGTCCAGATAGCCCAGTAGCTGACATTCATCCGGGGTCAGCACCGTTTCTGCGGACTGGCTTT
CTACGTAATGGTTTCTTAGACGTCAGGTGGCACTTTTCGGGGAAATGTGCGCGGAACCCCTATTTGTTTA
TTTTTCTAAATACATTCAAATATGTATCCGCTCATGAGACAATAACCCTGATAAATGCTTCAATAATATT
GAAAAAGGAAGAGTATGAGTATTCAACATTTCCGTGTCGCCCTTATTCCCTTTTTTGCGGCATTTTGCCT
TCCTGTTTTTGCTCACCCAGAAACGCTGGTGAAAGTAAAAGATGCTGAAGATCAGTTGGGTGCACGAGTG
GGTTACATCGAACTGGATCTCAACAGCGGTAAGATCCTTGAGAGTTTTCGCCCCGAAGAACGTTTTCCAA
TGATGAGCACTTTCAAAGTTCTGCTATGTGGCGCGGTATTATCCCGTATTGACGCCGGGCAAGAGCAACT
CGGTCGCCGCATACACTATTCTCAGAATGACTTGGTTGAGTACTCACCAGTCACAGAAAAGCATCTTACG
GATGGCATGACAGTAAGAGAATTATGCAGTGCTGCCATAACCATGAGTGATAACACTGCGGCCAACTTAC
TTCTGACAACTATCGGAGGACCGAAGGAGCTAACCGCTTTTTTGCACAACATGGGGGATCATGTAACTCG
CCTTGATCGTTGGGAACCGGAGCTGAATGAAGCCATACCAAACGACGAGCGTGACACCACGATGCCTGTA
GCAATGGCAACAACGTTGCGCAAACTATTAACTGGCGAACTACTTACTCTAGCTTCCCGGCAACAATTAA
TAGACTGGATGGAGGCGGATAAAGTTGCAGGACCACTTCTGCGCTCGGCCCTTCCGGCTGGCTGGTTTAT
TGCTGATAAATCTGGAGCCGGTGAGCGTGGGTCTCGCGGTATCATTGCAGCACTGGGGCCAGATGGTAAG
CCCTCCCGTATCGTAGTTATCTACACGACGGGGAGTCAGGCAACTATGGATGAACGAAATAGACAGATCG
CTGAGATAGGTGCCTCACTGATTAAGCATTGGTAATTCGAAATGACCGACCAAGCGACGCCCAACCGGTA
TCAGCTCACTCAAAGGCGGTAATACGGTTATCCACAGAATCAGGGGATAACGCAGGAAAGAACATGTGAG
CAAAAGGCCAGCAAAAGGCCAGGAACCGTAAAAAGGCCGCGTTGCTGGCGTTTTTCCATAGGCTCCGCCC
CCCTGACGAGCATCACAAAAATCGACGCTCAAGTCAGAGGTGGCGAAACCCGACAGGACTATAAAGATAC
CAGGCGTTTCCCCCTGGAAGCTCCCTCGTGCGCTCTCCTGTTCCGACCCTGCCGCTTACCGGATACCTGT
CCGCCTTTCTCCCTTCGGGAAGCGTGGCGCTTTCTCATAGCTCACGCTGTAGGTATCTCAGTTCGGTGTA
GGTCGTTCGCTCCAAGCTGGGCTGTGTGCACGAACCCCCCGTTCAGCCCGACCGCTGCGCCTTATCCGGT
AACTATCGTCTTGAGTCCAACCCGGTAAGACACGACTTATCGCCACTGGCAGCAGCCACTGGTAACAGGA
TTAGCAGAGCGAGGTATGTAGGCGGTGCTACAGAGTTCTTGAAGTGGTGGCCTAACTACGGCTACACTAG
AAGGACAGTATTTGGTATCTGCGCTCTGCTGAAGCCAGTTACCTTCGGAAAAAGAGTTGGTAGCTCTTGA
TCCGGCAAACAAACCACCGCTGGTAGCGGTGGTTTTTTTGTTTGCAAGCAGCAGATTACGCGCAGAAAAA
AAGGATTTCAAGAAGATCCTTTGATCTTTTCTACGGGGTCTGACGCTCAGTGGAACGAAAACTCACGTTA
AGGGATTTTGGTCATGAG
